Addgene plasmid #173349: RVD-GC6
Purpose: One-step assembly of custom RVD arrays to construct DdCBE, TALE, etc.
Depositing lab: Bin Shen. Depositing organization: Nanjing Medical University. Publication: Precision modeling of mitochondrial diseases in zebrafish via DdCBE-mediated mtDNA base editing. Guo J, Zhang X, Chen X, Sun H, Dai Y, Wang J, Qian X, Tan L, Lou X, Shen B. Cell Discov. 2021 Sep 3;7(1):78. doi: 10.1038/s41421-021-00307-9. PubMed 34480028.
Backbone
  Vector backbone: TetR T vector
  Vector type: Unspecified
Growth in bacteria
  Bacterial resistance: Tetracycline, 10 μg/mL
  Growth temperature: 37°C
  Growth strain: DH5alpha
  Copy number: High Copy
Gene/Insert
  Gene/Insert name: NN-HD dimer RVD at Position6
  Species: Synthetic
  Mutation: no
  Cloning method: Restriction Enzyme; 5′ cloning site Unknown (unknown if destroyed)
Terms and licenses: Academic/Nonprofit Terms; Industry Terms: Not Available to Industry
Depositor comments: RVD is inserted into TA site of TetR T vector
How to cite: RVD-GC6 was a gift from Bin Shen (Addgene plasmid # 173349 ; http://n2t.net/addgene:173349 ; RRID:Addgene_173349)
