[The description below was written by a language model from this plasmid's Addgene catalogue record and pLannotate feature annotations shown in this document.]
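Description:
RVD-GC6 is a small (about 2.6 kb) bacterial module plasmid from a library for one-step assembly of custom repeat-variable diresidue (RVD) arrays, the DNA-recognition repeats of TALE proteins. It is built on a tetracycline-resistant T vector, and the depositor notes that the RVD unit was inserted at the vector's TA cloning site. The vector type is otherwise unspecified. Propagation in E. coli relies on a high-copy ColE1/pUC-type origin, and selection uses the tetracycline efflux gene (TcR) driven by its native tet promoter. The annotation also picks up a short RSF origin fragment spanning the sequence start and a small KanR fragment. Both are partial matches, probably remnants of vector construction, and should not be taken as functional elements. A T7 promoter lies next to the KanR fragment, but the record does not give it any role.

The payload is a synthetic dimer of two TALE repeats carrying the RVDs NN and HD, designated for position 6 of an assembled array. In the standard TALE code, NN recognises guanine (and to some extent adenine) and HD recognises cytosine, which matches the "GC" in the plasmid name. The automated feature table does not annotate the dimer itself, and the flanking cloning sites are recorded as unknown, so the record does not state exactly how the module is released and ordered during assembly.

In use, this plasmid would be combined with dimer modules for the other positions to build a TALE DNA-binding domain against a chosen target sequence. Such arrays are then used in TALE-based tools, notably DdCBEs. These are DddA-derived cytosine base editors, which the associated work applied to mitochondrial DNA editing for modelling mitochondrial diseases in zebrafish.
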