Features (pLannotate 1.2.2; 6 found; start..end, strand, type, name):
     74..662     -  rep_origin     ori: high-copy-number ColE1/pMB1/pBR322/pUC origin of replication
   1091..1109    +  promoter       T7 promoter: promoter for bacteriophage T7 RNA polymerase
   1112..1186    -  CDS            KanR (fragment): aminoglycoside phosphotransferase; aphA-3; confers resistance to kanamycin
   1284..2474    -  CDS            TcR: tetracycline efflux protein; tet; confers resistance to tetracycline
   2522..2550    -  promoter       tet promoter: E. coli promoter for tetracycline efflux protein gene
   2566..2       +  rep_origin     RSF ori (fragment) (across the origin): Plasmids containing the RSF 1030 origin of replication can be propagated in E. coli cells that contain additional plasmids with compatible origins.
>Addgene plasmid #173349 | RVD-GC6 | addgene full sequence | sequence record 367267 | Addgene NGS Result
ACGCAGGAAAGAACATGTGAGCAAAAGGCCAGCAAAAGGCCAGGAACCGTAAAAAGGCCGCGTTGCTGGC
GTTTTTCCATAGGCTCCGCCCCCCTGACGAGCATCACAAAAATCGACGCTCAAGTCAGAGGTGGCGAAAC
CCGACAGGACTATAAAGATACCAGGCGTTTCCCCCTGGAAGCTCCCTCGTGCGCTCTCCTGTTCCGACCC
TGCCGCTTACCGGATACCTGTCCGCCTTTCTCCCTTCGGGAAGCGTGGCGCTTTCTCATAGCTCACGCTG
TAGGTATCTCAGTTCGGTGTAGGTCGTTCGCTCCAAGCTGGGCTGTGTGCACGAACCCCCCGTTCAGCCC
GACCGCTGCGCCTTATCCGGTAACTATCGTCTTGAGTCCAACCCGGTAAGACACGACTTATCGCCACTGG
CAGCAGCCACTGGTAACAGGATTAGCAGAGCGAGGTATGTAGGCGGTGCTACAGAGTTCTTGAAGTGGTG
GCCTAACTACGGCTACACTAGAAGAACAGTATTTGGTATCTGCGCTCTGCTGAAGCCAGTTACCTTCGGA
AAAAGAGTTGGTAGCTCTTGATCCGGCAAACAAACCACCGCTGGTAGCGGTGGTTTTTTTGTTTGCAAGC
AGCAGATTACGCGCAGAAAAAAAGGATCTCAAGAAGATCCTTTGATCTTTTCTACGGGGTCTGACGCTCA
GTGGAACGACGCGTAACTCACGTTAAGGGATTTTGGTCATGGGTGGCTCGACCAGATATGGTCTCGGATT
GCTAGTAACAATGGTGGCAAACAGGCTCTTGAAACCGTACAGCGCCTACTGCCAGTTCTCTGTCAAGCCC
ACGGTCTGACTCCGGAGCAAGTTGTAGCGATTGCTAGTCATGACGGTGGCAAACAGGCTCTTGAAACCGT
CCAACGCCTTCTACCAGTTCTCTGTCAAGCCCACGGACTAACCCCAGCGCAAGTTGTAGCGATAGCCTGA
GACCAGCTTTGGTCTAGAGGAGGCATGATGATATATTTTTATCTTGTGCAATGTAACATCAGAGATTTTG
AGACACGGGCCAGAGCTGCCAGGAAACAGCTATGACCATGTAATACGACTCACTATAGGGGATATTTTAT
TTTCTCCCAATCAGGCTTGATCCCCAGTAAGTCAAAAAATAGCTCGACATACTGTTCTTCCCCGATCAAG
GGTTGGTTTGCGCATTCACAGTTCTCCGCAAGAATTGATTGGCTCCAATTCTTGGAGTGGTGAATCCGTT
AGCGAGGTGCCGCCGGCTTCCATTCAGGTCGAGGTGGCCCGGCTCCATGCACCGCGACGCAACGCGGGGA
GGCAGACAAGGTATAGGGCGGCGCCTACAATCCATGCCAACCCGTTCCATGTGCTCGCCGAGGCGGCATA
AATCGCCGTGACGATCAGCGGTCCAATGATCGAAGTTAGGCTGGTAAGAGCCGCGAGCGATCCTTGAAGC
TGTCCCTGATGGTCGTCATCTACCTGCCTGGACAGCATGGCCTGCAACGCGGGCATCCCGATGCCGCCGG
AAGCGAGAAGAATCATAATGGGGAAGGCCATCCAGCCTCGCGTCGCGAACGCCAGCAAGACGTAGCCCAG
CGCGTCGGCCGCCATGCCGGCGATAATGGCCTGCTTCTCGCCGAAACGTTTGGTGGCGGGACCAGTGACG
AAGGCTTGAGCGAGGGCGTGCAAGATTCCGAATACCGCAAGCGACAGGCCGATCATCGTCGCGCTCCAGC
GAAAGCGGTCCTCGCCGAAAATGACCCAGAGCGCTGCCGGCACCTGTCCTACGAGTTGCATGATAAAGAA
GACAGTCATAAGTGCGGCGACGATAGTCATGCCCCGCGCCCACCGGAAGGAGCTGACTGGGTTGAAGGCT
CTCAAGGGCATGGGTCGGCGCTCTCCCTTATGCGACTCCTGCATTAGGAAGCAGCCCAGTAGTAGGTTGA
GGCCGTTGAGCACCGCCGCCGCAAGGAATGGTGCATGTAAGGAGATGGCGCCCAACAGTCCCCCGGCCAC
GGGGCCTGCCACCATACCCACGCCGAAACAAGCGCTCATGAGCCCGAAGTGGCGAGCCCGATCTTCCCCA
TCGGTGATGTCGGCGATATAGGCGCCAGCAACCGCACCTGTGGCGCCGGTGATGCCGGCCACGATGCGTC
CGGCGTAGAGAATCCACAGGACGGGTGTGGTCGCCATGATCGCGTAGTCGATAGTGGCTCCAAGTAGCGA
AGCGAGCAGGACTGGGCGGCGGCCAAAGCGGTCGGACAGTGCTCCGAGAACGGGTGCGCATAGAAATTGC
ATCAACGCATATAGCGCTAGCAGCACGCCATAGTGACTGGCGATGCTGTCGGAATGGACGATATCCCGCA
AGAGGCCCGGCAGTACCGGCATAACCAAGCCTATGCCTACAGCATCCAGGGTGACGGTGCCGAGGATGAC
GATGAGCGCATTGTTAGATTTCATACACGGTGCCTGACTGCGTTAGCAATTTAACTGTGATAAACTACCG
CATTAAAGCTAATCGATGATAAGCTGTCAAACATGAGAATTAATTCATGTTCTTTCCTGCGTTATCCCCT
GATTCTGTGGATA
