>Addgene plasmid #173349 | RVD-GC6 | depositor partial sequence | sequence record 336304 | RVD flanked by two Bsa I sites
GGTCTCGGATTGCTAGTAACAATGGTGGCAAACAGGCTCTTGAAACCGTACAGCGCCTACTGCCAGTTCT
CTGTCAAGCCCACGGTCTGACTCCGGAGCAAGTTGTAGCGATTGCTAGTCATGACGGTGGCAAACAGGCT
CTTGAAACCGTCCAACGCCTTCTACCAGTTCTCTGTCAAGCCCACGGACTAACCCCAGCGCAAGTTGTAG
CGATAGCCTGAGACC
